>Addgene plasmid #72749 | pAWp7-17 | depositor full sequence | sequence record 133532 | pAWp7-17 sequence 11597 bps
CGATATCAAGCTTATCGATAATCAACCTCTGGATTACAAAATTTGTGAAAGATTGACTGGTATTCTTAAC
TATGTTGCTCCTTTTACGCTATGTGGATACGCTGCTTTAATGCCTTTGTATCATGCTATTGCTTCCCGTA
TGGCTTTCATTTTCTCCTCCTTGTATAAATCCTGGTTGCTGTCTCTTTATGAGGAGTTGTGGCCCGTTGT
CAGGCAACGTGGCGTGGTGTGCACTGTGTTTGCTGACGCAACCCCCACTGGTTGGGGCATTGCCACCACC
TGTCAGCTCCTTTCCGGGACTTTCGCTTTCCCCCTCCCTATTGCCACGGCGGAACTCATCGCCGCCTGCC
TTGCCCGCTGCTGGACAGGGGCTCGGCTGTTGGGCACTGACAATTCCGTGGTGTTGTCGGGGAAATCATC
GTCCTTTCCTTGGCTGCTCGCCTGTGTTGCCACCTGGATTCTGCGCGGGACGTCCTTCTGCTACGTCCCT
TCGGCCCTCAATCCAGCGGACCTTCCTTCCCGCGGCCTGCTGCCGGCTCTGCGGCCTCTTCCGCGTCTTC
GCCTTCGCCCTCAGACGAGTCGGATCTCCCTTTGGGCCGCCTCCCCGCATCGATACCGTCGACCTCGAGA
CCTAGAAAAACATGGAGCAATCACAAGTAGCAATACAGCAGCTACCAATGCTGATTGTGCCTGGCTAGAA
GCACAAGAGGAGGAGGAGGTGGGTTTTCCAGTCACACCTCAGGTACCTTTAAGACCAATGACTTACAAGG
CAGCTGTAGATCTTAGCCACTTTTTAAAAGAAAAGGGGGGACTGGAAGGGCTAATTCACTCCCAACGAAG
ACAAGATATCCTTGATCTGTGGATCTACCACACACAAGGCTACTTCCCTGATTGGCAGAACTACACACCA
GGGCCAGGGATCAGATATCCACTGACCTTTGGATGGTGCTACAAGCTAGTACCAGTTGAGCAAGAGAAGG
TAGAAGAAGCCAATGAAGGAGAGAACACCCGCTTGTTACACCCTGTGAGCCTGCATGGGATGGATGACCC
GGAGAGAGAAGTATTAGAGTGGAGGTTTGACAGCCGCCTAGCATTTCATCACATGGCCCGAGAGCTGCAT
CCGGACTGTACTGGGTCTCTCTGGTTAGACCAGATCTGAGCCTGGGAGCTCTCTGGCTAACTAGGGAACC
CACTGCTTAAGCCTCAATAAAGCTTGCCTTGAGTGCTTCAAGTAGTGTGTGCCCGTCTGTTGTGTGACTC
TGGTAACTAGAGATCCCTCAGACCCTTTTAGTCAGTGTGGAAAATCTCTAGCAGGGCCCGTTTAAACCCG
CTGATCAGCCTCGACTGTGCCTTCTAGTTGCCAGCCATCTGTTGTTTGCCCCTCCCCCGTGCCTTCCTTG
ACCCTGGAAGGTGCCACTCCCACTGTCCTTTCCTAATAAAATGAGGAAATTGCATCGCATTGTCTGAGTA
GGTGTCATTCTATTCTGGGGGGTGGGGTGGGGCAGGACAGCAAGGGGGAGGATTGGGAAGACAATAGCAG
GCATGCTGGGGATGCGGTGGGCTCTATGGCTTCTGAGGCGGAAAGAACCAGCTGGGGCTCTAGGGGGTAT
CCCC
[124 nt withheld, positions 1615-1738]
C
[91 nt withheld, positions 1740-1830]
A
[49 nt withheld, positions 1832-1880]
CCTTTGACGTTGGAGTCCACGTTCTTT
[37 nt withheld, positions 1908-1944]
ACCCTATCTCGGTCTATTCTTTTGATTTATAAGGGATTTTGCCGATTTCGGCCTATTGGTTAAAAAATGA
GCTGATTTAACAAAAATTTAACGCGAATTAATTCTGTGGAATGTGTGTCAGTTAGGGTGTGGAAAGTCCC
CAGGCTCCCCAGCAGGCAGAAGTATGCAAAGCATGCATCTCAATTAGTCAGCAACCAGGTGTGGAAAGTC
CCCAGGCTCCCCAGCAGGCAGAAGTATGCAAAGCATGCATCTCAATTAGTCAGCAACCATAGTCCCGCCC
CTAACTCCGCCCATCCCGCCCCTAACTCCGCCCAGTTCCGCCCATTCTCCGCCCCATGGCTGACTAATTT
TTTTTATTTATGCAGAGGCCGAGGCCGCCTCTGCCTCTGAGCTATTCCAGAAGTAGTGAGGAGGCTTTTT
TGGAGGCCTAGGCTTTTGCAAAAAGCTCCCGGGAGCTTGTATATCCATTTTCGGATCTGATCAGCACGTG
TTGACAATTAATCATCGGCATAGTATATCGGCATAGTATAATACGACAAGGTGAGGAACTAAACCATGGC
CAAGTTGACCAGTGCCGTTCCGGTGCTCACCGCGCGCGACGTCGCCGGAGCGGTCGAGTTCTGGACCGAC
CGGCTCGGGTTCTCCCGGGACTTCGTGGAGGACGACTTCGCCGGTGTGGTCCGGGACGACGTGACCCTGT
TCATCAGCGCGGTCCAGGACCAGGTGGTGCCGGACAACACCCTGGCCTGGGTGTGGGTGCGCGGCCTGGA
CGAGCTGTACGCCGAGTGGTCGGAGGTCGTGTCCACGAACTTCCGGGACGCCTCCGGGCCGGCCATGACC
GAGATCGGCGAGCAGCCGTGGGGGCGGGAGTTCGCCCTGCGCGACCCGGCCGGCAACTGCGTGCACTTCG
TGGCCGAGGAGCAGGACTGACACGTGCTACGAGATTTCGATTCCACCGCCGCCTTCTATGAAAGGTTGGG
CTTCGGAATCGTTTTCCGGGACGCCGGCTGGATGATCCTCCAGCGCGGGGATCTCATGCTGGAGTTCTTC
GCCCACCCCAACTTGTTTATTGCAGCTTATAATGGTTACAAATAAAGCAATAGCATCACAAATTTCACAA
ATAAAGCATTTTTTTCACTGCATTCTAGTTGTGGTTTGTCCAAACTCATCAATGTATCTTATCATGTCTG
TATACCGTCGACCTCTAGCTAGAGCTTGGCGTAATCATGGTCATAGCTGTTTCCTGTGTGAAATTGTTAT
CCGCTCACAATTCCACACAACATACGAGCCGGAAGCATAAAGTGTAAAGCCTGGGGTGCCTAATGAGTGA
GCTAACTCACATTAATTGCGTTGCGCTCACTGCCCGCTTTCCAGTCGGGAAACCTGTCGTGCCAGCTGCA
TTAATGAATCGGCCAACGCGCGGGGAGAGGCGGTTTGCGTATTGGGCGCTCTTCCGCTTCCTCGCTCACT
GACTCGCTGCGCTCGGTCGTTCGGCTGCGGCGAGCGGTATCAGCTCACTCAAAGGCGGTAATACGGTTAT
CCACAGAATCAGGGGATAACGCAGGAAAGAACATGTGAGCAAAAGGCCAGCAAAAGGCCAGGAACCGTAA
AAAGGCCGCGTTGCTGGCGTTTTTCCATAGGCTCCGCCCCCCTGACGAGCATCACAAAAATCGACGCTCA
AGTCAGAGGTGGCGAAACCCGACAGGACTATAAAGATACCAGGCGTTTCCCCCTGGAAGCTCCCTCGTGC
GCTCTCCTGTTCCGACCCTGCCGCTTACCGGATACCTGTCCGCCTTTCTCCCTTCGGGAAGCGTGGCGCT
TTCTCATAGCTCACGCTGTAGGTATCTCAGTTCGGTGTAGGTCGTTCGCTCCAAGCTGGGCTGTGTGCAC
GAACCCCCCGTTCAGCCCGACCGCTGCGCCTTATCCGGTAACTATCGTCTTGAGTCCAACCCGGTAAGAC
ACGACTTATCGCCACTGGCAGCAGCCACTGGTAACAGGATTAGCAGAGCGAGGTATGTAGGCGGTGCTAC
AGAGTTCTTGAAGTGGTGGCCTAACTACGGCTACACTAGAAGAACAGTATTTGGTATCTGCGCTCTGCTG
AAGCCAGTTACCTTCGGAAAAAGAGTTGGTAGCTCTTGATCCGGCAAACAAACCACCGCTGGTAGCGGTG
GTTTTTTTGTTTGCAAGCAGCAGATTACGCGCAGAAAAAAAGGATCTCAAGAAGATCCTTTGATCTTTTC
TACGGGGTCTGACGCTCAGTGGAACGAAAACTCACGTTAAGGGATTTTGGTCATGAGATTATCAAAAAGG
ATCTTCACCTAGATCCTTTTAAATTAAAAATGAAGTTTTAAATCAATCTAAAGTATATATGAGTAAACTT
GGTCTGACAGTTACCAATGCTTAATCAGTGAGGCACCTATCTCAGCGATCTGTCTATTTCGTTCATCCAT
AGTTGCCTGACTCCCCGTCGTGTAGATAACTACGATACGGGAGGGCTTACCATCTGGCCCCAGTGCTGCA
ATGATACCGCGAGACCCACGCTCACCGGCTCCAGATTTATCAGCAATAAACCAGCCAGCCGGAAGGGCCG
AGCGCAGAAGTGGTCCTGCAACTTTATCCGCCTCCATCCAGTCTATTAATTGTTGCCGGGAAGCTAGAGT
AAGTAGTTCGCCAGTTAATAGTTTGCGCAACGTTGTTGCCATTGCTACAGGCATCGTGGTGTCACGCTCG
TCGTTTGGTATGGCTTCATTCAGCTCCGGTTCCCAACGATCAAGGCGAGTTACATGATCCCCCATGTTGT
GCAAAAAAGCGGTTAGCTCCTTCGGTCCTCCGATCGTTGTCAGAAGTAAGTTGGCCGCAGTGTTATCACT
CATGGTTATGGCAGCACTGCATAATTCTCTTACTGTCATGCCATCCGTAAGATGCTTTTCTGTGACTGGT
GAGTACTCAACCAAGTCATTCTGAGAATAGTGTATGCGGCGACCGAGTTGCTCTTGCCCGGCGTCAATAC
GGGATAATACCGCGCCACATAGCAGAACTTTAAAAGTGCTCATCATTGGAAAACGTTCTTCGGGGCGAAA
ACTCTCAAGGATCTTACCGCTGTTGAGATCCAGTTCGATGTAACCCACTCGTGCACCCAACTGATCTTCA
GCATCTTTTACTTTCACCAGCGTTTCTGGGTGAGCAAAAACAGGAAGGCAAAATGCCGCAAAAAAGGGAA
TAAGGGCGACACGGAAATGTTGAATACTCATACTCTTCCTTTTTCAATATTATTGAAGCATTTATCAGGG
TTATTGTCTCATGAGCGGATACATATTTGAATGTATTTAGAAAAATAAACAAATAGGGGTTCCGCGCACA
TTTCCCCGAAAAGTGCCACCTGACGTCGACGGATCGGGAGATCTCCCGATCCCCTATGGTGCACTCTCAG
TACAATCTGCTCTGATGCCGCATAGTTAAGCCAGTATCTGCTCCCTGCTTGTGTGTTGGAGGTCGCTGAG
TAGTGCGCGAGCAAAATTTAAGCTACAACAAGGCAAGGCTTGACCGACAATTGCATGAAGAATCTGCTTA
GGGTTAGGCGTTTTGCGCTGCTTCGCGATGTACGGGCCAGATATACGCGTTGACATTGATTATTGACTAG
TTATTAATAGTAATCAATTACGGGGTCATTAGTTCATAGCCCATATATGGAGTTCCGCGTTACATAACTT
ACGGTAAATGGCCCGCCTGGCTGACCGCCCAACGACCCCCGCCCATTGACGTCAATAATGACGTATGTTC
CCATAGTAACGCCAATAGGGACTTTCCATTGACGTCAATGGGTGGAGTATTTACGGTAAACTGCCCACTT
GGCAGTACATCAAGTGTATCATATGCCAAGTACGCCCCCTATTGACGTCAATGACGGTAAATGGCCCGCC
TGGCATTATGCCCAGTACATGACCTTATGGGACTTTCCTACTTGGCAGTACATCTACGTATTAGTCATCG
CTATTACCATGGTGATGCGGTTTTGGCAGTACATCAATGGGCGTGGATAGCGGTTTGACTCACGGGGATT
TCCAAGTCTCCACCCCATTGACGTCAATGGGAGTTTGTTTTGGCACCAAAATCAACGGGACTTTCCAAAA
TGTCGTAACAACTCCGCCCCATTGACGCAAATGGGCGGTAGGCGTGTACGGTGGGAGGTCTATATAAGCA
GCGCGTTTTGCCTGTACTGGGTCTCTCTGGTTAGACCAGATCTGAGCCTGGGAGCTCTCTGGCTAACTAG
GGAACCCACTGCTTAAGCCTCAATAAAGCTTGCCTTGAGTGCTTCAAGTAGTGTGTGCCCGTCTGTTGTG
TGACTCTGGTAACTAGAGATCCCTCAGACCCTTTTAGTCAGTGTGGAAAATCTCTAGCAGTGGCGCCCGA
ACAGGGACTTGAAAGCGAAAGGGAAACCAGAGGAGCTCTCTCGACGCAGGACTCGGCTTGCTGAAGCGCG
CACGGCAAGAGGCGAGGGGCGGCGACTGGTGAGTACGCCAAAAATTTTGACTAGCGGAGGCTAGAAGGAG
AGAGATGGGTGCGAGAGCGTCAGTATTAAGCGGGGGAGAATTAGATCGCGATGGGAAAAAATTCGGTTAA
GGCCAGGGGGAAAGAAAAAATATAAATTAAAACATATAGTATGGGCAAGCAGGGAGCTAGAACGATTCGC
AGTTAATCCTGGCCTGTTAGAAACATCAGAAGGCTGTAGACAAATACTGGGACAGCTACAACCATCCCTT
CAGACAGGATCAGAAGAACTTAGATCATTATATAATACAGTAGCAACCCTCTATTGTGTGCATCAAAGGA
TAGAGATAAAAGACACCAAGGAAGCTTTAGACAAGATAGAGGAAGAGCAAAACAAAAGTAAGACCACCGC
ACAGCAAGCGGCCGCTGATCTTCAGACCTGGAGGAGGAGATATGAGGGACAATTGGAGAAGTGAATTATA
TAAATATAAAGTAGTAAAAATTGAACCATTAGGAGTAGCACCCACCAAGGCAAAGAGAAGAGTGGTGCAG
AGAGAAAAAAGAGCAGTGGGAATAGGAGCTTTGTTCCTTGGGTTCTTGGGAGCAGCAGGAAGCACTATGG
GCGCAGCGTCAATGACGCTGACGGTACAGGCCAGACAATTATTGTCTGGTATAGTGCAGCAGCAGAACAA
TTTGCTGAGGGCTATTGAGGCGCAACAGCATCTGTTGCAACTCACAGTCTGGGGCATCAAGCAGCTCCAG
GCAAGAATCCTGGCTGTGGAAAGATACCTAAAGGATCAACAGCTCCTGGGGATTTGGGGTTGCTCTGGAA
AACTCATTTGCACCACTGCTGTGCCTTGGAATGCTAGTTGGAGTAATAAATCTCTGGAACAGATTTGGAA
TCACACGACCTGGATGGAGTGGGACAGAGAAATTAACAATTACACAAGCTTAATACACTCCTTAATTGAA
GAATCGCAAAACCAGCAAGAAAAGAATGAACAAGAATTATTGGAATTAGATAAATGGGCAAGTTTGTGGA
ATTGGTTTAACATAACAAATTGGCTGTGGTATATAAAATTATTCATAATGATAGTAGGAGGCTTGGTAGG
TTTAAGAATAGTTTTTGCTGTACTTTCTATAGTGAATAGAGTTAGGCAGGGATATTCACCATTATCGTTT
CAGACCCACCTCCCAACCCCGAGGGGACCCGACAGGCCCGAAGGAATAGAAGAAGAAGGTGGAGAGAGAG
ACAGAGACAGATCCATTCGATTAGTGAACGGATCGGCACTGCGTGCGCCAATTCTGCAGACAAATGGCAG
TATTCATCCACAATTTTAAAAGAAAAGGGGGGATTGGGGGGTACAGTGCAGGGGAAAGAATAGTAGACAT
AATAGCAACAGACATACAAACTAAAGAATTACAAAAACAAATTACAAAAATTCAAAATTTTCGGGTTTAT
TACAGGGACAGCAGAGATCCAGTTTGGTTAATTAAGGGTGCAGCGGCCTCCGCGCCGGGTTTTGGCGCCT
CCCGCGGGCGCCCCCCTCCTCACGGCGAGCGCTGCCACGTCAGACGAAGGGCGCAGCGAGCGTCCTGATC
CTTCCGCCCGGACGCTCAGGACAGCGGCCCGCTGCTCATAAGACTCGGCCTTAGAACCCCAGTATCAGCA
GAAGGACATTTTAGGACGGGACTTGGGTGACTCTAGGGCACTGGTTTTCTTTCCAGAGAGCGGAACAGGC
GAGGAAAAGTAGTCCCTTCTCGGCGATTCTGCGGAGGGATCTCCGTGGGGCGGTGAACGCCGATGATTAT
ATAAGGACGCGCCGGGTGTGGCACAGCTAGTTCCGTCGCAGCCGGGATTTGGGTCGCGGTTCTTGTTTGT
GGATCGCTGTGATCGTCACTTGGTGAGTAGCGGGCTGCTGGGCTGGCCGGGGCTTTCGTGGCCGCCGGGC
CGCTCGGTGGGACGGAAGCGTGTGGAGAGACCGCCAAGGGCTGTAGTCTGGGTCCGCGAGCAAGGTTGCC
CTGAACTGGGGGTTGGGGGGAGCGCAGCAAAATGGCGGCTGTTCCCGAGTCTTGAATGGAAGACGCTTGT
GAGGCGGGCTGTGAGGTCGTTGAAACAAGGTGGGGGGCATGGTGGGCGGCAAGAACCCAAGGTCTTGAGG
CCTTCGCTAATGCGGGAAAGCTCTTATTCGGGTGAGATGGGCTGGGGCACCATCTGGGGACCCTGACGTG
AAGTTTGTCACTGACTGGAGAACTCGGTTTGTCGTCTGTTGCGGGGGCGGCAGTTATGGCGGTGCCGTTG
GGCAGTGCACCCGTACCTTTGGGAGCGCGCGCCCTCGTCGTGTCGTGACGTCACCCGTTCTGTTGGCTTA
TAATGCAGGGTGGGGCCACCTGCCGGTAGGTGTGCGGTAGGCTTTTCTCCGTCGCAGGACGCAGGGTTCG
GGCCTAGGGTAGGCTCTCCTGAATCGACAGGCGCCGGACCTCTGGTGAGGGGAGGGATAAGTGAGGCGTC
AGTTTCTTTGGTCGGTTTTATGTACCTATCTTCTTAAGTAGCTGAAGCTCCGGTTTTGAACTATGCGCTC
GGGGTTGGCGAGTGTGTTTTGTGAAGTTTTTTAGGCACCTTTTGAAATGTAATCATTTGGGTCAATATGT
AATTTTCAGTGTTAGACTAGTAAATTGTCCGCTAAATTCTGGCCGTTTTTGGCTTTTTTGTTAGACAGTT
AATTAAGCCACCATGAGCGAGCTGATCAAGGAGAACATGCACATGAAGCTGTACATGGAGGGCACCGTGA
ACAACCACCACTTCAAGTGCACATCCGAGGGCGAAGGCAAGCCCTACGAGGGCACCCAGACCATGAAGAT
CAAGGTGGTCGAGGGCGGCCCTCTCCCCTTCGCCTTCGACATCCTGGCTACCAGCTTCATGTACGGCAGC
AAAGCCTTCATCAACCACACCCAGGGCATCCCCGACTTCTTTAAGCAGTCCTTCCCTGAGGGCTTCACAT
GGGAGAGAATCACCACATACGAAGACGGGGGCGTGCTGACCGCTACCCAGGACACCAGCTTCCAGAACGG
CTGCATCATCTACAACGTCAAGATCAACGGGGTGAACTTCCCATCCAACGGCCCTGTGATGCAGAAGAAA
ACACGCGGCTGGGAGGCCAACACCGAGATGCTGTACCCCGCTGACGGCGGCCTGAGAGGCCACAGCCAGA
TGGCCCTGAAGCTCGTGGGCGGGGGCTACCTGCACTGCTCCTTCAAGACCACATACAGATCCAAGAAACC
CGCTAAGAACCTCAAGATGCCCGGCTTCCACTTCGTGGACCACAGACTGGAAAGAATCAAGGAGGCCGAC
AAAGAGACCTACGTCGAGCAGCACGAGATGGCTGTGGCCAAGTACTGCGACCTCCCTAGCAAACTGGGGC
ACAGATAATAACCTGCAAAAAGAGACCGGTTCACTGTGAAAAGAGACCGGTTCACTGTGAAAAGAGACCG
GTTCACTGTGAAAAGAGACCGGTTCACTGTGAAATGCAGGCGGGCCAGATATACGCGTTGACATTGATTA
TTGACTAGTTATTAATAGTAATCAATTACGGGGTCATTAGTTCATAGCCCATATATGGAGTTCCGCGTTA
CATAACTTACGGTAAATGGCCCGCCTGGCTGACCGCCCAACGACCCCCGCCCATTGACGTCAATAATGAC
GTATGTTCCCATAGTAACGCCAATAGGGACTTTCCATTGACGTCAATGGGTGGAGTATTTACGGTAAACT
GCCCACTTGGCAGTACATCAAGTGTATCATATGCCAAGTACGCCCCCTATTGACGTCAATGACGGTAAAT
GGCCCGCCTGGCATTATGCCCAGTACATGACCTTATGGGACTTTCCTACTTGGCAGTACATCTACGTATT
AGTCATCGCTATTACCATGGTGATGCGGTTTTGGCAGTACATCAATGGGCGTGGATAGCGGTTTGACTCA
CGGGGATTTCCAAGTCTCCACCCCATTGACGTCAATGGGAGTTTGTTTTGGCACCAAAATCAACGGGACT
TTCCAAAATGTCGTAACAACTCCGCCCCATTGACGCAAATGGGCGGTAGGCGTGTACGGTGGGAGGTCTA
TATAAGCAGCGGTAACCCCCGGGTACCGGTCGCCACCATGGTGAGCAAGGGCGAGGAGCTGTTCACCGGG
GTGGTGCCCATCCTGGTCGAGCTGGACGGCGACGTAAACGGCCACAAGTTCAGCGTGTCCGGCGAGGGCG
AGGGCGATGCCACCTACGGCAAGCTGACCCTGAAGTTCATCTGCACCACCGGCAAGCTGCCCGTGCCCTG
GCCCACCCTCGTGACCACCCTGACCTACGGCGTGCAGTGCTTCAGCCGCTACCCCGACCACATGAAGCAG
CACGACTTCTTCAAGTCCGCCATGCCCGAAGGCTACGTCCAGGAGCGCACCATCTTCTTCAAGGACGACG
GCAACTACAAGACCCGCGCCGAGGTGAAGTTCGAGGGCGACACCCTGGTGAACCGCATCGAGCTGAAGGG
CATCGACTTCAAGGAGGACGGCAACATCCTGGGGCACAAGCTGGAGTACAACTACAACAGCCACAACGTC
TATATCATGGCCGACAAGCAGAAGAACGGCATCAAGGTGAACTTCAAGATCCGCCACAACATCGAGGACG
GCAGCGTGCAGCTCGCCGACCACTACCAGCAGAACACCCCCATCGGCGACGGCCCCGTGCTGCTGCCCGA
CAACCACTACCTGAGCACCCAGTCCGCCCTGAGCAAAGACCCCAACGAGAAGCGCGATCACATGGTCCTG
CTGGAGTTCGTGACCGCCGCCGGGATCACTCTCGGCATGGACGAGCTGTACAAGTAAAGCGGCCGCGACT
CTAGAGATCTCTACAGGAGGATCCGCGAAAAGTCCGGAATTCCTAGCCCCGCAGACACTAGCGCTACCCC
CGCCGCCCGCGATGCTGACGTCAGCCTGAAAGCCCCGCCCCCGCGTCTCCAGGGCAACCGTGGCTTTCGA
TTGTTACTGTGGGAACCGGAGGTAACAGTCTACAGCCATGGTCGCCCCGCAGCACGCCCACGCTCCCCAC
CACTCCCGAGTTCTGCCAGCCTGGGTTTGGGCAGATACAGAGCAAGAGGAGGCGGGGCAATTG
Features (pLannotate 1.2.2; 34 found; start..end, strand, type, name):
      1..20      +  misc_feature   MCS (fragment): pBluescript multiple cloning site
     20..608     +  misc_feature   WPRE: woodchuck hepatitis virus posttranscriptional regulatory element
    545..1126    +  CDS            nef (fragment): NEF_HV1H2 - Experimental evidence at protein level: Swiss-Prot protein existence level 1. Extracellular Nef protein targets CD4(+) T-lymphocytes for apoptosis by interacting with CXCR4 surface receptors. From Human immunodeficiency virus type 1 group M subtype B (isolate HXB2) (HIV-1).
   1133..1313    +  LTR            5' LTR (truncated): truncated 5' long terminal repeat (LTR) from HIV-1
   1345..1569    +  polyA_signal   bGH poly(A) signal: bovine growth hormone polyadenylation signal
   1573..1594    +  promoter       SV40 promoter (fragment): SV40 enhancer and early promoter
   1615..2043    +  rep_origin     f1 ori (sequence partly withheld): f1 bacteriophage origin of replication; arrow indicates direction of (+) strand synthesis
   2057..2386    +  promoter       SV40 promoter: SV40 enhancer and early promoter
   2434..2481    +  promoter       EM7 promoter: synthetic bacterial promoter&nbsp
   2500..2874    +  CDS            BleoR: antibiotic-binding protein; Sh ble from Streptoalloteichus hindustanus; confers resistance to bleomycin, phleomycin, and Zeocin™
   2884..3009    +  CDS            ble (fragment): BLE_KLEPN - Experimental evidence at protein level: Swiss-Prot protein existence level 1. Binding protein with a strong affinity to the bleomycin family of antibiotics. Binds to CL990; an antimitotic-antibiotic compound. From Klebsiella pneumoniae.
   3004..3125    +  polyA_signal   SV40 poly(A) signal: SV40 polyadenylation signal
   3196..3218    -  protein_bind   lac operator (fragment): The lac repressor binds to the lac operator to inhibit transcription in E. coli. This inhibition can be relieved by adding lactose or isopropyl-β-D-thiogalactopyranoside (IPTG). lac repressor encoded by lacI
   3222..3252    -  promoter       lac promoter: promoter for the E. coli lac operon
   3267..3288    -  protein_bind   CAP binding site: CAP binding activates transcription in the presence of cAMP. E. coli catabolite activator protein
   3301..3393    -  CDS            lacI (fragment): lac repressor; lacI; The lac repressor binds to the lac operator to inhibit transcription in E. coli. This inhibition can be relieved by adding lactose or isopropyl-β-D-thiogalactopyranoside (IPTG).
   3576..4164    -  rep_origin     ori: high-copy-number ColE1/pMB1/pBR322/pUC origin of replication
   4335..5195    -  CDS            AmpR: β-lactamase; bla; confers resistance to ampicillin, carbenicillin, and related antibiotics
   5196..5300    -  promoter       AmpR promoter: bla
   5359..5411    -  misc_feature   bom (fragment): basis of mobility region from pBR322
   5566..5945    +  enhancer       CMV enhancer: human cytomegalovirus immediate early enhancer
   5946..6145    +  promoter       CMV promoter: human cytomegalovirus (CMV) immediate early promoter
   6163..6343    +  LTR            5' LTR (truncated): truncated 5' long terminal repeat (LTR) from HIV-1
   6390..6515    +  misc_feature   HIV-1 Ψ: packaging signal of human immunodeficiency virus type 1
   6499..6862    +  CDS            HIV-1 gag (fragment): gag protein from human immunodeficiency virus 1; gag
   7008..7241    +  misc_feature   RRE: The Rev response element (RRE) of HIV-1 allows for Rev-dependent mRNA export from the nucleus to the cytoplasm.
   7618..7718    +  CDS            Rev (fragment): human immunodeficiency virus 1 (HIV-1) Rev protein; rev; enhances nuclear export of unspliced and incompletely spliced viral mRNAs
   7768..7885    +  misc_feature   cPPT/CTS: central polypurine tract and central termination sequence of HIV-1
   7939..9150    +  promoter       UbC promoter: human ubiquitin C promoter
   9167..9859    +  CDS            TurboRFP: TurboRFP is a basic (constitutively fluorescent) orange fluorescent protein published in 2007, derived from Entacmaea quadricolor. It has low acid sensitivity.
   9984..10363   +  enhancer       CMV enhancer: human cytomegalovirus immediate early enhancer
  10364..10563   +  promoter       CMV promoter: human cytomegalovirus (CMV) immediate early promoter
  10592..11311   +  CDS            EGFP: the original enhanced GFP (Yang et al., 1996) mammalian codon-optimized
  11435..11518   +  ncRNA          mir-132: Accession: RF00662 - microRNA mir-132
