[The description below was written by a language model from this plasmid's Addgene catalogue record and pLannotate feature annotations shown in this document.]
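Description:
pAWp7-17 is a lentiviral transfer plasmid of 11,597 bp built on the pFUGW backbone. It carries a two-colour fluorescent reporter for measuring microRNA activity in mammalian cells. The plasmid is propagated in E. coli through a high-copy ColE1/pUC-type origin with ampicillin selection (AmpR), and the recombination-reducing strain Stbl3 is recorded as the growth host, as is common for LTR-containing vectors. The backbone also contains an f1 origin and an SV40/EM7-driven BleoR (Zeocin resistance) cassette located outside the viral genome. The viral portion begins with a CMV enhancer/promoter fused to a truncated HIV-1 5' LTR, which drives genomic RNA production in packaging cells. This is followed by the Ψ packaging signal with a gag fragment, the RRE for Rev-dependent export, and the cPPT/CTS. WPRE and a truncated 3' LTR with a bGH polyadenylation signal lie downstream of the payload.

The payload consists of two tandem expression units. The human UbC promoter drives TurboRFP, which according to the catalogue description is followed by a miR-128 sensor. This element is not annotated in the feature table but presumably lies in the unannotated stretch between TurboRFP and the second promoter. A CMV enhancer/promoter then drives EGFP, with a mir-132 precursor annotated downstream of the EGFP coding sequence, so that GFP marks cells expressing the microRNA. Because the expressed microRNA (miR-132) does not match the sensor (miR-128), RFP would not be expected to be repressed. This suggests a specificity or cross-reactivity control within a sensor series, though the record does not state that role. The construct comes from work on massively parallel combinatorial genetics in human cells.
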