Addgene plasmid #72749: pAWp7-17
Purpose: pFUGW-UBCp-RFP-[miR-128 sensor]-CMVp-GFP-[miR-132]
Depositing lab: Timothy Lu. Depositing organization: Massachusetts Institute of Technology. Publication: Massively parallel high-order combinatorial genetics in human cells. Wong AS, Choi GC, Cheng AA, Purcell O, Lu TK. Nat Biotechnol. 2015 Sep;33(9):952-61. doi: 10.1038/nbt.3326. Epub 2015 Aug 17. PubMed 26280411.
Backbone
  Vector backbone: pFUGW
  Vector type: Lentiviral
Growth in bacteria
  Bacterial resistance: Ampicillin, 100 μg/mL
  Growth temperature: 37°C
  Growth strain: Stbl3
  Copy number: Unknown
Gene/Insert
  Gene/Insert name: UBCp-RFP-[miR-128 sensor]-CMVp-GFP-[miR-132]
Terms and licenses: Academic/Nonprofit Terms; Industry Terms: Not Available to Industry
How to cite: pAWp7-17 was a gift from Timothy Lu (Addgene plasmid # 72749 ; http://n2t.net/addgene:72749 ; RRID:Addgene_72749)
