>Addgene plasmid #72749 | pAWp7-17 | addgene partial sequence | sequence record 137925 | TagRFPmKate-F1 5'-AGGCCGACAAAGAGACCTAC-3'
ACCTCCCTAGCAAACTGGGGCACAGATAATAACCTGCAAAAAGAGACCGGTTCACTGTGAAAAGAGACCG
GTTCACTGTGAAAAGAGACCGGTTCACTGTGAAAAGAGACCGGTTCACTGTGAAATGCAGGCGGGCCAGA
TATACGCGTTGACATTGATTATTGACTAGTTATTAATAGTAATCAATTACGGGGTCATTAGTTCATAGCC
CATATATGGAGTTCCGCGTTACATAACTTACGGTAAATGGCCCGCCTGGCTGACCGCCCAACGACCCCCG
CCCATTGACGTCAATAATGACGTATGTTCCCATAGTAACGCCAATAGGGACTTTCCATTGACGTCAATGG
GTGGAGTATTTACGGTAAACTGCCCACTTGGCAGTACATCAAGTGTATCATATGCCAAGTACGCCCCCTA
TTGACGTCAATGACGGTAAATGGCCCGCCTGGCATTATGCCCAGTACATGACCTTATGGGACTTTCCTAC
TTGGCAGTACATCTACGTATTAGTCATCGCTATTACCATGGTGATGCGGTTTTGGCAGTACATCAATGGG
CGTGGATAGCGGTTTGACTCACGGGGATTTCCAAGTCTCCACCCCATTGACGTCAATGGGAGTTTGTTTT
GGCACCAAAATCAACGGGACTTTCCAAAATGTCGTAACAACTCCGCCCCATTGAC
