>Addgene plasmid #72749 | pAWp7-17 | addgene partial sequence | sequence record 137926 | WPRE-R 5'-CATAGCGTAAAAGGAGCAACA-3'
TTGTAATCCAGAGGTTGATTATCGATAAGCTTGATATCGCAATTGCCCCGCCTCCTCTTGCTCTGTATCT
GCCCAAACCCAGGCTGGCAGAACTCGGGAGTGGTGGGGAGCGTGGGCGTGCTGCGGGGCGACCATGGCTG
TAGACTGTTACCTCCGGTTCCCACAGTAACAATCGAAAGCCACGGTTGCCCTGGAGACGCGGGGGCGGGG
CTTTCAGGCTGACGTCAGCATCGCGGGCGGCGGGGGTAGCGCTAGTGTCTGCGGGGCTAGGAATTCCGGA
CTTTTCGCGGATCCTCCTGTAGAGATCTCTAGAGTCGCGGCCGCTTTACTTGTACAGCTCGTCCATGCCG
AGAGTGATCCCGGCGGCGGTCACGAACTCCAGCAGGACCATGTGATCGCGCTTCTCGTTGGGGTCTTTGC
TCAGGGCGGACTGGGTGCTCA
